>Addgene plasmid #146719 | pAc5.1B-lambdaN-HA-DmPop2a-dsRNAres-V5His6_K | depositor full sequence | sequence record 289165 | Full Sequence
CTTCAAGGAATTAATTCTATATTCTAAAAACACAAATGATACTTCTAAAAAAAATCATGAATGGCATCAA
CTCTGAATCAAATCTTTGCAGATGCACCTACTTCTCATTTCCACTGTCACATCATTTTTCCAGATCTCGC
TGCCTGTTATGTGGCCCACAAACCAAGACACGTTTTATGGCCATTAAAGCTGGCTGATCGTCGCCAAACA
CCAAATACATATCAATATGTACATTCGAGAAAGAAGCGATCAAAGAAGCGTCTTCGGGCGAGTAGGAGAA
TGCGGAGGAGAAGGAGAACGAGCTGATCTAGTATCTCTCCACAATCCAATGCCAACTGACCAACTGGCCA
TATTCGGAGCAATTTGAAGCCAATTTCCATCGCCTGGCGATCGCTCCATTCTTGGCTATATGTTTTTCAC
CGTTCCCGGGGCCATTTTCAAAGACTCGTCGGTAAGATAAGATTGTGTCACTCGCTGTCTCTCTTCATTT
GTCGAAGAATGCTGAGGAATTTCGCGATGACGTCGGCGAGTATTTTGAAGAATGAGAATAATTTGTATTT
ATACGAAAATCAGTTAGTGGAATTTTCTACAAAAACATGTTATCTATAGATAATTTTGTTGCAAAATATG
TTGACTATGACAAAGATTGTATGTATATACCTTTAATGTATTCTCATTTTCTTATGTATTTATAATGGCA
ATGATGATACTGATGATATTTTAAGATGATGCCAGACCACAGGCTGATTTCTGCGTCTTTTGCCGAACGC
AGTGCATGTGCGGTTGTTGTTTTTTGGAATAGTTTCAATTTTCGGACTGTCCGCTTTGATTTCAGTTTCT
TGGCTTATTCAAAAAGCAAAGTAAAGCCAAAAAAGCGAGATGGCAATACCAAATGCGGCAAAACGGTAGT
GGAAGGAAAGGGGTGCGGGGCAGCGGAAGGAAGGGTGGGGCGGGGCGTGGCGGGGTCTGTGGCTGGGCGC
GACGTCACCGACGTTGGAGCCACTCCTTTGACCATGTGTGCGTGTGTGTATTATTCGTGTCTCGCCACTC
GCCGGTTGTTTTTTTCTTTTTATCTCGCTCTCTCTAGCGCCATCTCGTACGCATGCTCAACGCACCGCAT
GTTGCCGTGTCCTTTATGCGTCATTTTGGCTCGAAATAGGCAATTATTTAAACAAAGATTAGTCAACGAA
AACGCTAAAATAAATAAGTCTACAATATGGTTACTTATTGCCATGTGTGTGCAGCCAACGATAGCAACAA
AAGCAACAACACAGTGGCTTTCCCTCTTTCACTTTTTGTTTGCAAGCGCGTGCGAGCAAGACGGCACGAC
CGGCAAACGCAATTACGCTGACAAAGAGCAGACGAAGTTTTGGCCGAAAAACATCAAGGCGCCTGATACG
AATGCATTTGCAATAACAATTGCGATATTTAATATTGTTTATGAAGCTGTTTGACTTCAAAACACACAAA
AAAAAAAATAAAACAAATTATTTGAAAGAGAATTAGGAATCGGACAGCTTATCGTTACGGGCTAACAGCA
CACCGAGACGAAATAGCTTACCTGACGTCACAGCCTCTGGAAGAACTGCCGCCAAGCAGAGAGAGAGAGA
AAAAGAGGGAGAGCAGCTTAGACCGCATGTGCTTGTGTGTGAGGCGTCTCTCTCTTCGTCTCCTGTTTGC
GCAAACGCATAGACTGCACTGAGAAAATCGATTACCTATTTTTTATGAATGAATATTTGCACTATTACTA
TTCAAAACTATTAAGATAGCAATCACATTCAATAGCCAAATACTATACCACCTGAGCGATGCAACGAAAT
GATCAATTTGAGCAAAAATGCTGCATATTTAGGACGGCATCATTATAGAAATGCTTCTTGCTGTGTACTT
TTCTCTCGTCTGGCAGCTGTTTCGCCGTTATTGTTAAAACCGGCTTAAGTTAGGTGTGTTTTCTACGACT
AGTGATGCCCCTACTAGAAGATGTGTGTTGCACAAATGTCCCTGAATAACCAATTTGAAGTGCAGATAGC
AGTAAACGTAAGCTAATATGAATATTATTTAACTGTAATGTTTTAATATCGCTGGACATTACTAATAAAC
CCACTATAAACACATGTACATATGTATGTTTTGGCATACAATGAGTAGTTGGGGAAAAAATGTGTAAAAG
CACCGTGACCATCACAGCATAAAGATAACCAGCTGAAGTATCGAATATGAGTAACCCCCAAATTGAATCA
CATGCCGCAACTGATAGGACCCATGGAAGTACACTCTTCATGGCGATATACAAGACACACACAAGCACGA
ACACCCAGTTGCGGAGGAAATTCTCCGTAAATGAAAACCCAATCGGCGAACAATTCATACCCATATATGG
TAAAAGTTTTGAACGCGACTTGAGAGCGGAGAGCATTGCGGCTGATAAGGTTTTAGCGCTAAGCGGGCTT
TATAAAACGGGCTGCGGGACCAGTTTTCATATCACTACCGTTTGAGTTCTTGTGCTGTGTGGATACTCCT
CCCGACACAAAGCCGCTCCATCAGCCAGCAGTCGTCTAATCCAGAGACCCCGGATCGGGGTACCAACATG
GACGCACAAACACGACGACGTGAGCGTCGCGCTGAGAAACAAGCTCAATGGAAAGCTGCAAACGGTGGAT
CTCCTCCACATATGGCTTACCCATACGATGTTCCAGATTACGCTCCTCCAAGCTTGAATTCTGCAGATAT
CATGAAGTGGACCATGCCGAGCGCTATTAGCGGAGCCCCCCACGCTCATATCCCGTCCAATGAAGAATGT
GGAATTCGTGACGTCTGGAAACAGAATTTGGAAGAAGAATTTCGTACGATCCGCAAGGTCGTCCAAAAAT
ATCATTACGTCGCTATGGATACGGAATTCCCCGGAGTCGTCGCCCGCCCCGTGGGAGAATTTCGTAGCAC
CGCCGATTACCACTATCAATTGTTGCGTTGCAACGTGGACTTGTTGCGCATCATTCAGCTGGGACTGACG
TTTATGGATGATGACGGCAAAACCCCCCCGGGATATAGCACGTGGCAATTTAATTTTAAATTCAATTTGT
CCGAAGATATGTACGCCCAAGATAGCATTGACTTGTTGCAAAATAGCGGCATCCAATTTAAAAAACATGA
AGAAGACGGAATTGACCCGATTGATTTTGCTGAGTTGTTGATGTCCTCGGGAATTGTCTTGGTCGAGAAT
TTTAAATGGTTGTGTTTTCATAGCGGATATGACTTCGGATATCTGCTGAAATTGCTGACGGACCAAAATT
TGCCGCCCGATGAGTCGGAGTTCTTTGACTTGTTGCATATTTATTTCCCGAATATTTTTGATATTAAATA
CTTGATGAAAAGCTGTAAAAATTTGAAGGGAGGATTGCAAGAAGTGGCTGACCAATTGGAGTTGCGCCGT
GTCGGACCGCAACACCAAGCTGGAAGCGACGCCTTGTTGACCGGAATGGCTTTTTTTAAGATGCGTGAGA
TGTTCTTCGAGGACAACATCGACCATGCGAAGTACTCCGGACACCTGTACGGCCTGGGTACCTCCTTCAT
TGTCAATGGCACCAACTTCCACGACAGCAACGGTGAGACGAACAGCGCTTCAGGCGGCCGCTCGAGTCTA
GAGGGCCCGCGGTTCGAAGGTAAGCCTATCCCTAACCCTCTCCTCGGTCTCGATTCTACGCGTACCGGTC
ATCATCACCATCACCATTGAGTTTAAACCCGCTGATCAGCCTCGACTGTGCCTTCTAAGGCCTGAGCTCG
CTGATCAGCCTCGATCGAGGATCCAGACATGATAAGATACATTGATGAGTTTGGACAAACCACAACTAGA
ATGCAGTGAAAAAAATGCTTTATTTGTGAAATTTGTGATGCTATTGCTTTATTTGTAACCATTATAAGCT
GCAATAAACAAGTTAACAACAACAATTGCATTCATTTTATGTTTCAGGTTCAGGGGGAGGTGTGGGAGGT
TTTTTAAAGCAAGTAAAACCTCTACAAATGTGGTATGGCTGATTATGATCAGTCGACCGATGCCCTTGAG
AGCCTTCAACCCAGTCAGCTCCTTCCGGTGGGCGCGGGGCATGACTATCGTCGCCGCACTTATGACTGTC
TTCTTTATCATGCAACTCGTAGGACAGGTGCCGGCAGCGCTCTGGGTCATTTTCGGCGAGGACCGCTTTC
GCTGGAGCGCGACGATGATCGGCCTGTCGCTTGCGGTATTCGGAATCTTGCACGCCCTCGCTCAAGCCTT
CGTCACTGGTCCCGCCACCAAACGTTTCGGCGAGAAGCAGGCCATTATCGCCGGCATGGCGGCCGACGCG
CTGGGCTACGTCTTGCTGGCGTTCGCGACGCGAGGCTGGATGGCCTTCCCCATTATGATTCTTCTCGCTT
CCGGCGGCATCGGGATGCCCGCGTTGCAGGCCATGCTGTCCAGGCAGGTAGATGACGACCATCAGGGACA
GCTTCAAGGATCGCTCGCGGCTCTTACCAGCCAGCAAAAGGCCAGGAACCGTAAAAAGGCCGCGTTGCTG
GCGTTTTTCCATAGGCTCCGCCCCCCTGACGAGCATCACAAAAATCGACGCTCAAGTCAGAGGTGGCGAA
ACCCGACAGGACTATAAAGATACCAGGCGTTTCCCCCTGGAAGCTCCCTCGTGCGCTCTCCTGTTCCGAC
CCTGCCGCTTACCGGATACCTGTCCGCCTTTCTCCCTTCGGGAAGCGTGGCGCTTTCTCAATGCTCACGC
TGTAGGTATCTCAGTTCGGTGTAGGTCGTTCGCTCCAAGCTGGGCTGTGTGCACGAACCCCCCGTTCAGC
CCGACCGCTGCGCCTTATCCGGTAACTATCGTCTTGAGTCCAACCCGGTAAGACACGACTTATCGCCACT
GGCAGCAGCCACTGGTAACAGGATTAGCAGAGCGAGGTATGTAGGCGGTGCTACAGAGTTCTTGAAGTGG
TGGCCTAACTACGGCTACACTAGAAGGACAGTATTTGGTATCTGCGCTCTGCTGAAGCCAGTTACCTTCG
GAAAAAGAGTTGGTAGCTCTTGATCCGGCAAACAAACCACCGCTGGTAGCGGTGGTTTTTTTGTTTGCAA
GCAGCAGATTACGCGCAGAAAAAAAGGATCTCAAGAAGATCCTTTGATCTTTTCTACGGGGTCTGACGCT
CAGTGGAACGAAAACTCACGTTAAGGGATTTTGGTCATGAGATTATCAAAAAGGATCTTCACCTAGATCC
TTTTAAATTAAAAATGAAGTTTTAAATCAATCTAAAGTATATATGAGTAAACTTGGTCTGACAGTTACCA
ATGCTTAATCAGTGAGGCACCTATCTCAGCGATCTGTCTATTTCGTTCATCCATAGTTGCCTGACTCCCC
GTCGTGTAGATAACTACGATACGGGAGGGCTTACCATCTGGCCCCAGTGCTGCAATGATACCGCGAGACC
CACGCTCACCGGCTCCAGATTTATCAGCAATAAACCAGCCAGCCGGAAGGGCCGAGCGCAGAAGTGGTCC
TGCAACTTTATCCGCCTCCATCCAGTCTATTAATTGTTGCCGGGAAGCTAGAGTAAGTAGTTCGCCAGTT
AATAGTTTGCGCAACGTTGTTGCCATTGCTGCAGGCATCGTGGTGTCACGCTCGTCGTTTGGTATGGCTT
CATTCAGCTCCGGTTCCCAACGATCAAGGCGAGTTACATGATCCCCCATGTTGTGCAAAAAAGCGGTTAG
CTCCTTCGGTCCTCCGATCGTTGTCAGAAGTAAGTTGGCCGCAGTGTTATCACTCATGGTTATGGCAGCA
CTGCATAATTCTCTTACTGTCATGCCATCCGTAAGATGCTTTTCTGTGACTGGTGAGTACTCAACCAAGT
CATTCTGAGAATAGTGTATGCGGCGACCGAGTTGCTCTTGCCCGGCGTCAACACGGGATAATACCGCGCC
ACATAGCAGAACTTTAAAAGTGCTCATCATTGGAAAACGTTCTTCGGGGCGAAAACTCTCAAGGATCTTA
CCGCTGTTGAGATCCAGTTCGATGTAACCCACTCGTGCACCCAACTGATCTTCAGCATCTTTTACTTTCA
CCAGCGTTTCTGGGTGAGCAAAAACAGGAAGGCAAAATGCCGCAAAAAAGGGAATAAGGGCGACACGGAA
ATGTTGAATACTCATACTCTTCCTTTTTCAATATTATTGAAGCATTTATCAGGGTTATTGTCTCATGAGC
GGATACATATTTGAATGTATTTAGAAAAATAAACAAATAGGGGTTCCGCGCACATTTCCCCGAAAAGTGC
CACCTGACGTCTAAGAAACCATTATTATCATGACATTAACCTATAAAAATAGGCGTATCACGAGGCCCTT
TCGT
Features (pLannotate 1.2.2; 11 found; start..end, strand, type, name):
     56..2568    +  promoter       Ac5 promoter: Drosophila melanogaster actin 5C promoter
   2588..2653    +  CDS            N (fragment): REGN_LAMBD - Experimental evidence at protein level: Swiss-Prot protein existence level 1. Plays a role as a transcriptional antitermination factor that allows the virus to initiate its lytic phase. Activates expression of the delayed viral early genes by modifying host RNA polymerase (RNAP) into a form that is resistant to termination signals. This antitermination function requires the host NusA protein which serves to stabilize the interaction between antitermination protein N and host RNA polymerase. From Escherichia phage lambda (Bacteriophage lambda).
   2678..2704    +  CDS            3xHA (fragment): three tandem HA epitope tags
   2810..3583    +  CDS            CNOT7 (fragment): CNOT7_HUMAN - Also known as CAF1. Experimental evidence at protein level: Swiss-Prot protein existence level 1. Has 3'-5' poly(A) exoribonuclease activity for synthetic poly(A) RNA substrate. Its function seems to be partially redundant with that of CNOT8. Catalytic component of the CCR4-NOT complex which is one of the major cellular mRNA deadenylases and is linked to various cellular processes including bulk mRNA degradation, miRNA-mediated repression, translational repression during translational initiation and general transcription regulation. During miRNA-mediated repression the complex se
   3659..3700    +  CDS            V5 tag: epitope tag from simian virus 5
   3800..3934    -  polyA_signal   SV40 poly(A) signal: SV40 polyadenylation signal
   3957..4041    -  CDS            large T antigen (fragment): large T antigen from SV40 (simian virus 40)
   4042..4512    +  CDS            TcR (fragment): tetracycline efflux protein; tet; confers resistance to tetracycline
   4556..5144    -  rep_origin     ori: high-copy-number ColE1/pMB1/pBR322/pUC origin of replication
   5315..6175    -  CDS            AmpR: β-lactamase; bla; confers resistance to ampicillin, carbenicillin, and related antibiotics
   6176..6280    -  promoter       AmpR promoter: bla
