[The description below was written by a language model from this plasmid's Addgene catalogue record and pLannotate feature annotations shown in this document.]
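Description:
pAc5.1B-lambdaN-HA-DmPop2a-dsRNAres-V5His6_K is a 6,374 nt insect expression plasmid. Its name points to a pAc5.1B-type vector, although the catalogue lists the backbone as unknown. It is propagated in E. coli through a ColE1/pUC-family origin and selected with ampicillin via a bla cassette under its own promoter. The annotation describes the origin as high-copy, whereas the catalogue entry lists the plasmid as low copy. Short fragments of a tetracycline resistance gene and of SV40 large T antigen are also annotated. These appear to be non-functional backbone remnants, and no marker for selection in insect cells is annotated.

Expression is driven by the constitutive Drosophila melanogaster actin 5C promoter and terminated by an SV40 polyadenylation signal. The open reading frame begins with a short fragment of bacteriophage lambda N protein, the peptide that binds BoxB RNA hairpins, followed by an HA epitope (annotated as a fragment of a 3xHA tag). Next comes the D. melanogaster Pop2 (CAF1) coding sequence, isoform a. The annotation tool matched it to its human homologue CNOT7, a catalytic deadenylase subunit of the CCR4-NOT complex. A V5 tag follows. The name also indicates a His6 tag, which is not separately annotated, and the record does not say whether these C-terminal tags are translated in frame.

The insert carries one non-silent change, I164F, seen in two independent clones. The "dsRNAres" label implies a coding sequence altered to escape dsRNA-mediated knockdown, though the specific changes are not described. This design suits lambdaN-BoxB tethering assays on reporter mRNAs and complementation experiments in Drosophila cultured cells depleted of endogenous Pop2, but the record itself states only insect expression as the purpose.
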