Addgene plasmid #146719: pAc5.1B-lambdaN-HA-DmPop2a-dsRNAres-V5His6_K
Purpose: Insect Expression of DmPop2a-dsRNAres
Depositing lab: Elisa Izaurralde. Depositing organization: Max Planck Institute for Developmental Biology.
Backbone
  Vector backbone: Unknown
  Vector type: Insect Expression
Growth in bacteria
  Bacterial resistance: Ampicillin, 100 μg/mL
  Growth temperature: 37°C
  Growth strain: DH5alpha
  Copy number: Low Copy
Gene/Insert
  Gene/Insert name: DmPop2a-dsRNAres
  Species: D. melanogaster (fly)
  Mutation: ORF extracted from CG5684-Pa; NM_140281.2, with one non silent mutation I164F;the annotated variations were found in two different clones from 2 independent experiments.
  Entrez Gene: Pop2 (a.k.a. Dmel_CG5684, CAF1, CG5684, CNOT7, Caf1, Dmel\CG5684, POP2, pop2)
  Cloning method: Unknown
Terms and licenses: Academic/Nonprofit Terms; Industry Terms: Not Available to Industry
Depositor comments: Plasmids from this collection were made available to the research community and donated after the lab closed. Please note that the sequence provided by the depositing laboratory may be theoretical/predicted or based on Sanger sequencing results. There may be discrepancies between sequencing results obtained by Addgene and the depositor sequence. If an Addgene verified sequence is not available, please contact before placing your order to request that our lab fully sequence the plasmid.
How to cite: pAc5.1B-lambdaN-HA-DmPop2a-dsRNAres-V5His6_K was a gift from Elisa Izaurralde (Addgene plasmid # 146719 ; http://n2t.net/addgene:146719 ; RRID:Addgene_146719)
